Addgene plasmid #23723: pDONR223-PXK
Depositing lab: William Hahn & David Root. Depositing organization: Dana-Farber Cancer Institute. Publication: COT drives resistance to RAF inhibition through MAP kinase pathway reactivation. Johannessen CM, Boehm JS, Kim SY, Thomas SR, Wardwell L, Johnson LA, Emery CM, Stransky N, Cogdill AP, Barretina J, Caponigro G, Hieronymus H, Murray RR, Salehi-Ashtiani K, Hill DE, Vidal M, Zhao JJ, Yang X, Alkan O, Kim S, Harris JL, Wilson CJ, Myer VE, Finan PM, Root DE, Roberts TM, Golub T, Flaherty KT, Dummer R, Weber BL, Sellers WR, Schlegel R, Wargo JA, Hahn WC, Garraway LA. Nature. 2010 Dec 16;468(7326):968-72. doi: 10.1038/nature09627 PubMed 21107320.
Backbone
  Vector backbone: pDONR223
  Backbone manufacturer: Invitrogen
  Backbone size w/o insert (bp): 5005
  Vector type: Gateway Donor vector
Growth in bacteria
  Bacterial resistance: Spectinomycin, 50 μg/mL
  Growth temperature: 37°C
  Growth strain: DH5alpha
  Copy number: High Copy
Gene/Insert
  Gene/Insert name: PXK (alt name: PX domain containing serine/threonine kinase)
  Species: H. sapiens (human)
  Insert size (bp): 1353
  Entrez Gene: PXK (a.k.a. MONAKA, SLOB)
  Cloning method: Gateway Cloning
  Sequencing primers: 5′ M13pUC-fwd; 3′ M13rev
Terms and licenses: Academic/Nonprofit Terms; Industry Terms: Not Available to Industry
Depositor comments: The ORF has no Stop codon. This design enables easy recombination into a destination vector to add an epitope tag of choice and Stop codon to the ORF. Do NOT use this plasmid directly for transfections. A set of 4 custom lentiviral vectors is available ( pLX301 (http://www.addgene.org/25895/) , pLX302 (http://www.addgene.org/25896/) , pLX303 (http://www.addgene.org/25897/) , pLX304 (http://www.addgene.org/25890/) ) to be used to express these ORFs in mammalian cells. These plasmids are not included in the kit and must be ordered separately.
How to cite: pDONR223-PXK was a gift from William Hahn & David Root (Addgene plasmid # 23723 ; http://n2t.net/addgene:23723 ; RRID:Addgene_23723)
