[The description below was written by a language model from this plasmid's Addgene catalogue record.]
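Description:
pDONR223-PXK is a Gateway entry-type clone built in the Invitrogen pDONR223 donor backbone (about 5 kb without insert) and carrying the human PXK open reading frame, which encodes the PX domain containing serine/threonine kinase (also known as MONAKA or SLOB). The insert is recorded as 1353 bp and was introduced by Gateway recombination. The plasmid is maintained in E. coli as a high-copy construct under spectinomycin selection. No feature table accompanies the record, so details such as the origin of replication and the exact recombination sites flanking the ORF are not stated. In a clone of this type, the ORF normally sits between attL sites generated by the BP reaction, and M13 forward and reverse priming sites on either side of the insert are listed for sequence verification.

The defining design feature is that the ORF lacks a stop codon. This "open" configuration lets the coding sequence be moved by an LR recombination reaction into a destination vector that supplies a C-terminal epitope tag of choice together with a stop codon. The plasmid has no recorded mammalian promoter or expression elements, and the depositors state explicitly that it should not be transfected directly. It serves as a shuttle or source clone rather than an expression construct. The depositors point to a companion set of four lentiviral destination vectors (the pLX301 to pLX304 series) as the intended route for expressing the ORF in mammalian cells. The clone belongs to a kit of ORFs associated with a study of resistance to RAF inhibition through MAP kinase pathway reactivation, which is consistent with its use in gain-of-function expression screening.
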