>Addgene plasmid #23723 | pDONR223-PXK | depositor partial sequence | sequence record 10926 | Author sequence
ATGGCCTTCATGGAGAAGCCGCCAGCCGGCAAGGTGCTGCTGGACGACACGGTGCCGCTGACAGCAGCCA
TCGAGGCGAGCCAGAGCCTGCAGTCCCACACGGAATATATTATTCGAGTGCAAAGAGGAATTTCTGTGGA
AAACAGCTGGCAGATTGTTAGAAGATACAGTGACTTTGATTTGCTTAACAACAGCTTACAGATTGCAGGC
CTAAGTCTACCTCTTCCTCCCAAAAAATTGATTGGTAACATGGATCGTGAATTCATAGCTGAAAGGCAGA
AAGGTCTTCAGAACTATCTCAACGTGATCACAACAAATCATATCTTGTCTAATTGTGAGCTGGTTAAGAA
GTTTTTAGATCCAAACAACTATTCCGCAAACTATACTGAGATTGCCTTGCAACAGGTTTCCATGTTCTTC
CGATCAGAACCAAAGTGGGAGGTGGTGGAACCTTTGAAAGACATAGGTTGGAGAATAAGGAAGAAATATT
TCTTGATGAAGATTAAAAATCAGCCAAAGGAACGGCTAGTGTTAAGCTGGGCTGACCTTGGCCCAGACAA
GTATTTGTCAGATAAAGATTTTCAGTGTCTAATCAAACTTCTGCCTTCTTGTTTGCACCCTTACATCTAT
CGGGTTACCTTTGCCACAGCTAATGAATCCTCAGCGTTGCTAATTAGGATGTTTAACGAAAAGGGAACAT
TGAAGGATCTGATCTACAAGGCAAAACCAAAAGACCCATTTCTAAAGAAGTACTGCAACCCTAAGAAGAT
TCAGGGCCTGGAACTCCAGCAAATAAAAACATATGGACGGCAAATATTAGAGGTACTGAAGTTTCTTCAT
GACAAGGGATTCCCTTATGGGCATCTTCACGCCTCCAATGTGATGCTCGATGGGGACACTTGTCGGCTGC
TGGACCTTGAGAATTCCTTATTGGGCCTGCCTTCCTTCTACCGATCTTATTTTTCACAATTCAGGAAAAT
CAATACATTGGAAAGTGTGGATGTCCACTGCTTTGGCCACTTACTGTATGAAATGACTTATGGACGACCG
CCAGACTCGGTGCCTGTGGACTCCTTCCCTCCTGCCCCGTCCATGGCTGTGGTGGCCGTGTTGGAGTCTA
CGCTGTCTTGTGAAGCCTGTAAAAATGGCATGCCTACCATCTCCCGGCTCTTACAGATGCCATTATTCAG
CGATGTTTTACTAACCACTTCTGAAAAACCACAGTTTAAGATCCCTACAAAGTTAAAAGAGGCATTGAGA
ATTGCCAAAGAATGTATAGAGAAGAGACTAATTGAGGAACAGAAACAGATTCACCAGCATCGAAGACTGA
CAAGAGCTCAGTCCCACCATTGA
