>Addgene plasmid #23723 | pDONR223-PXK | addgene partial sequence | sequence record 29485 | 23723 with M13pUC-fwd
TAATGATTTTATTTTGACTGATAGTGACCTGTTCGTTGCAACAAATTGATGAGCAATGCTTTTTTATAAT
GCCAACTTTGTACAAAAAAGTTGGCATGGCCTTCATGGAGAAGCCGCCAGCCGGCAAGGTGCTGCTGGAC
GACACGGTGCCGCTGACAGCAGCCATCGAGGCGAGCCAGAGCCTGCAGTCCCACACGGAATATATTATTC
GAGTGCAAAGAGGAATTTCTGTGGAAAACAGCTGGCAGATTGTTAGAAGATACAGTGACTTTGATTTGCT
TAACAACAGCTTACAGATTGCAGGCCTAAGTCTACCTCTTCCTCCCAAAAAATTGATTGGTAACATGGAT
CGTGAATTCATAGCTGAAAGGCAGAAAGGTCTTCAGAACTATCTCAACGTGATCACAACAAATCATATCT
TGTCTAATTGTGAGCTGGTTAAGAAGTTTTTAGATCCAAACAACTATTCCGCAAACTATACTGAGATTGC
CTTGCAACAGGTTTCCATGTTCTTCCGATCAGAACCAAAGTGGGAGGTGGTGGAACCTTTGAAAGACATA
GGTTGGAGAATAAGGAAGAAATATTTCTTGATGAAGATTAAAAATCAGCCAAAGGAACGGCTAGTGTTAA
GCTGGGCTGACCTTGGCCCAGACAAGTATTTGTC
